LOCUS       Exported 7019 bp ds-DNA circular SYN 12-MAY-2021
DEFINITION  Plasmid for the expression of the construct alpha-Synuclein-GFP,
            which contains N-terminal tags, which can be cleaved later: His-tag
            for purification and SUMO-tag for better solubility.
ACCESSION   .
VERSION     .
KEYWORDS    1a. pETM11-SUMO-SNCA-GFP
SOURCE      synthetic DNA construct
  ORGANISM  synthetic DNA construct
REFERENCE   1 (bases 1 to 7019)
  AUTHORS   Afitska K, Fucikova A, Shvadchak VV, Yushchenko DA
  TITLE     Modification of C Terminus Provides New Insights into the Mechanism
            of alpha-Synuclein Aggregation.
  JOURNAL   Biophys J. 2017 Nov 21;113(10):2182-2191. doi:
            10.1016/j.bpj.2017.08.027. Epub 2017 Sep 20.
  PUBMED    28939194
REFERENCE   2 (bases 1 to 7019)
  AUTHORS   .
  TITLE     Direct Submission
  JOURNAL   Exported May 12, 2021 from SnapGene Server 1.1.58
            http://www.snapgene.com
FEATURES             Location/Qualifiers
     source          1..7019
                     /organism="synthetic DNA construct"
                     /mol_type="other DNA"
     primer_bind     24..43
                     /label=T7
                     /note="T7 promoter, forward primer"
     promoter        24..42
                     /label=T7 promoter
                     /note="promoter for bacteriophage T7 RNA polymerase"
     protein_bind    43..67
                     /label=lac operator
                     /bound_moiety="lac repressor encoded by lacI"
                     /note="The lac repressor binds to the lac operator to
                     inhibit transcription in E. coli. This inhibition can be
                     relieved by adding lactose or
                     isopropyl-beta-D-thiogalactopyranoside (IPTG)."
     RBS             82..104
                     /note="efficient ribosome binding site from bacteriophage
                     T7 gene 10 (Olins and Rangwala, 1989)"
     CDS             117..134
                     /codon_start=1
                     /product="6xHis affinity tag"
                     /label=6xHis
                     /translation="HHHHHH"
     CDS             165..185
                     /codon_start=1
                     /product="tobacco etch virus (TEV) protease recognition and
                     cleavage site"
                     /label=TEV site
                     /translation="ENLYFQG"
     CDS             891..1604
                     /codon_start=1
                     /product="enhanced GFP"
                     /label=EGFP
                     /translation="VSKGEELFTGVVPILVELDGDVNGHKFSVSGEGEGDATYGKLTLK
                     FICTTGKLPVPWPTLVTTLTYGVQCFSRYPDHMKQHDFFKSAMPEGYVQERTIFFKDDG
                     NYKTRAEVKFEGDTLVNRIELKGIDFKEDGNILGHKLEYNYNSHNVYIMADKQKNGIKV
                     NFKIRHNIEDGSVQLADHYQQNTPIGDGPVLLPDNHYLSTQSALSKDPNEKRDHMVLLE
                     FVTAAGITLGMDELYK"
     primer_bind     complement(933..954)
                     /label=EGFP-N
                     /note="EGFP, reverse primer"
     primer_bind     complement(1194..1213)
                     /label=EXFP-R
                     /note="For distinguishing EGFP variants, reverse primer"
     primer_bind     1541..1562
                     /label=EGFP-C
                     /note="EGFP, forward primer"
     CDS             1907..1924
                     /codon_start=1
                     /product="6xHis affinity tag"
                     /label=6xHis
                     /translation="HHHHHH"
     primer_bind     complement(1977..1995)
                     /label=T7 Term
                     /note="T7 terminator, reverse primer"
     terminator      1991..2038
                     /label=T7 terminator
                     /note="transcription terminator for bacteriophage T7 RNA
                     polymerase"
     rep_origin      2075..2530
                     /direction=RIGHT
                     /label=f1 ori
                     /note="f1 bacteriophage origin of replication; arrow
                     indicates direction of (+) strand synthesis"
     primer_bind     complement(2162..2181)
                     /label=F1ori-R
                     /note="F1 origin, reverse primer"
     primer_bind     2372..2393
                     /label=F1ori-F
                     /note="F1 origin, forward primer"
     CDS             complement(2622..3437)
                     /codon_start=1
                     /gene="aph(3')-Ia"
                     /product="aminoglycoside phosphotransferase"
                     /label=KanR
                     /note="confers resistance to kanamycin in bacteria or G418
                     (Geneticin(R)) in eukaryotes"
                     /translation="MSHIQRETSCSRPRLNSNMDADLYGYKWARDNVGQSGATIYRLYG
                     KPDAPELFLKHGKGSVANDVTDEMVRLNWLTEFMPLPTIKHFIRTPDDAWLLTTAIPGK
                     TAFQVLEEYPDSGENIVDALAVFLRRLHSIPVCNCPFNSDRVFRLAQAQSRMNNGLVDA
                     SDFDDERNGWPVEQVWKEMHKLLPFSPDSVVTHGDFSLDNLIFDEGKLIGCIDVGRVGI
                     ADRYQDLAILWNCLGEFSPSLQKRLFQKYGIDNPDMNKLQFHLMLDEFF"
     primer_bind     3345..3364
                     /label=Kan-R
                     /note="Kanamycin resistance gene, reverse primer"
     primer_bind     3429..3448
                     /label=pENTR-R
                     /note="pENTR vectors, reverse primer"
     rep_origin      3559..4147
                     /direction=RIGHT
                     /label=ori
                     /note="high-copy-number ColE1/pMB1/pBR322/pUC origin of
                     replication"
     primer_bind     4048..4067
                     /label=pBR322ori-F
                     /note="pBR322 origin, forward primer"
     primer_bind     4301..4318
                     /label=L4440
                     /note="L4440 vector, forward primer"
     misc_feature    4333..4472
                     /label=bom
                     /note="basis of mobility region from pBR322"
     primer_bind     complement(4398..4417)
                     /label=pRS-marker
                     /note="pRS vectors, use to sequence yeast selectable
                     marker"
     primer_bind     4558..4580
                     /label=pGEX 3'
                     /note="pGEX vectors, reverse primer"
     CDS             complement(4574..4765)
                     /codon_start=1
                     /gene="rop"
                     /product="Rop protein, which maintains plasmids at low copy
                     number"
                     /label=rop
                     /translation="MTKQEKTALNMARFIRSQTLTLLEKLNELDADEQADICESLHDHA
                     DELYRSCLARFGDDGENL"
     CDS             complement(5574..6656)
                     /codon_start=1
                     /gene="lacI"
                     /product="lac repressor"
                     /label=lacI
                     /note="The lac repressor binds to the lac operator to
                     inhibit transcription in E. coli. This inhibition can be
                     relieved by adding lactose or
                     isopropyl-beta-D-thiogalactopyranoside (IPTG)."
                     /translation="MKPVTLYDVAEYAGVSYQTVSRVVNQASHVSAKTREKVEAAMAEL
                     NYIPNRVAQQLAGKQSLLIGVATSSLALHAPSQIVAAIKSRADQLGASVVVSMVERSGV
                     EACKAAVHNLLAQRVSGLIINYPLDDQDAIAVEAACTNVPALFLDVSDQTPINSIIFSH
                     EDGTRLGVEHLVALGHQQIALLAGPLSSVSARLRLAGWHKYLTRNQIQPIAEREGDWSA
                     MSGFQQTMQMLNEGIVPTAMLVANDQMALGAMRAITESGLRVGADISVVGYDDTEDSSC
                     YIPPLTTIKQDFRLLGQTSVDRLLQLSQGQAVKGNQLLPVSLVKRKTTLAPNTQTASPR
                     ALADSLMQLARQVSRLESGQ"
     primer_bind     6618..6637
                     /label=LacI-R
                     /note="LacI, reverse primer"
     promoter        complement(6657..6734)
                     /gene="lacI"
                     /label=lacI promoter
     primer_bind     6940..6959
                     /label=pBRrevBam
                     /note="pBR322 vectors, tet region, downstream of BamHI,
                     reverse primer"
ORIGIN
        1 tcgagatctc gatcccgcga aattaatacg actcactata ggggaattgt gagcggataa
       61 caattcccct ctagaaataa ttttgtttaa ctttaagaag gagatatacc atgaaacatc
      121 accatcacca tcaccccatg agcgattacg acatccccac tactgagaat ctttattttc
      181 agggcgccat gggcaacgat cacattaacc tgaaagtggc cggtcaagac ggtagcgtag
      241 tccagtttaa aatcaaacgc cacacccctc tgtcgaaact gatgaaagcc tattgtgaac
      301 gccaaggtct gtctatgcgt cagatccgtt ttcgcttcga tggacagccg attaacgaaa
      361 ccgacactcc agcacagctg gaaatggaag atgaggacac cattgacgtg ttccagcaac
      421 agaccggtgg atccatggat gtattcatga aaggactttc aaaggccaag gagggagttg
      481 tggctgctgc tgagaaaacc aaacagggtg tggcagaagc agcaggaaag acaaaagagn
      541 nnnnnnnnnn nnnnnnnnnn nnnnnnnnnn nnnnnnnnnn nnnnnnnnnn nnnnnnnnnn
      601 nnnnnnnnnn nnnnnnnnnn nnnnnnnnnn nnnnnnnnnn nnnnnnnnnn nnnnnnnnnn
      661 nnnnnnnnnn nnnnnnnnnn nnnnnnnnnn nnnnnnnnnn nnnnnnnnnn nnnnnnnnnn
      721 nnnnnnnnnn nttgggcaag aatgaagaag gagccccaca ggaaggaatt ctggaagata
      781 tgcctgtgga tcctgacaat gaggcttatg aaatgccttc tgaggaaggg tatcaagact
      841 acgaacctga agcccatatg gctagcggcg gctctggtgg cggctctggt gtgagcaagg
      901 gcgaggagct gttcaccggg gtggtgccca tcctggtcga gctggacggc gacgtaaacg
      961 gccacaagtt cagcgtgtcc ggcgagggcg agggcgatgc cacctacggc aagctgaccc
     1021 tgaagttcat ctgcaccacc ggcaagctgc ccgtgccctg gcccaccctc gtgaccaccc
     1081 tgacctacgg cgtgcagtgc ttcagccgct accccgacca catgaagcag cacgacttct
     1141 tcaagtccgc catgcccgaa ggctacgtcc aggagcgcac catcttcttc aaggacgacg
     1201 gcaactacaa gacccgcgcc gaggtgaagt tcgagggcga caccctggtg aaccgcatcg
     1261 agctgaaggg catcgacttc aaggaggacg gcaacatcct ggggcacaag ctggagtaca
     1321 actacaacag ccacaacgtc tatatcatgg ccgacaagca gaagaacggc atcaaggtga
     1381 acttcaagat ccgccacaac atcgaggacg gcagcgtgca gctcgccgac cactaccagc
     1441 agaacacccc catcggcgac ggccccgtgc tgctgcccga caaccactac ctgagcaccc
     1501 agtccgccct gagcaaagac cccaacgaga agcgcgatca catggtcctg ctggagttcg
     1561 tgaccgccgc cgggatcact ctcggcatgg acgagctcta caagtgaaag cttcggaaga
     1621 agagccaggg cagcaagaat cctcagaagt actcggacaa ggagctgcag tacatcgacg
     1681 ccatcagcaa caagcagggc gagctggaga attacgtgtc cgacggctac aagaccgcac
     1741 tgacagagga gcgcaggcgc ttctgcttcc tggtggagaa gcagtgcgcc gtggccaaga
     1801 actccgcggc ctaccactcc aagggcaagg agctgctggc gcagaagctg ccgctgtggc
     1861 aacaggcctg tgccgacccc agcaagatct aagcggccgc ctcgagcacc accaccacca
     1921 ccactgagat ccggctgcta acaaagcccg aaaggaagct gagttggctg ctgccaccgc
     1981 tgagcaataa ctagcataac cccttggggc ctctaaacgg gtcttgaggg gttttttgct
     2041 gaaaggagga actatatccg gattggcgaa tgggnnnnnn nnnnnnnnnn nnnnnnnnnn
     2101 nnnnnnnnnn nnnnnnnnnn nnnnnnnnnn nnnnnnnnnn nnnnnnnnnn nnnnnnnnnn
     2161 nnnnnnnnnn nnnnnnnnnn nnnnnnnnnn nnnnnnnncn nnnnnnnnnn nnnnnnnnnn
     2221 nnnnnnnnnn nnnnnnnnnn nnnnnnnnnn nnnnnnnnnn nnnnnnnnnn nnnnnnnnnn
     2281 nnnnnnnnnn annnnnnnnn nnnnnnnnnn nnnnnnnnnn nnnnnnnnnn nnnnnnnnnn
     2341 cctttgacgt tggagtccac gttctttaat agtggactct tgttccaaac tggaacaaca
     2401 ctcaacccta tctcggtcta ttcttttgat ttataaggga ttttgccgat ttcggcctat
     2461 tggttaaaaa atgagctgat ttaacaaaaa tttaacgcga attttaacaa aatattaacg
     2521 cttacaattt aggtggcact tttcggggaa atgtgcgcgg aacccctatt tgtttatttt
     2581 tctaaataca ttcaaatatg tatccgctca tgaattaatt cttagaaaaa ctcatcgagc
     2641 atcaaatgaa actgcaattt attcatatca ggattatcaa taccatattt ttgaaaaagc
     2701 cgtttctgta atgaaggaga aaactcaccg aggcagttcc ataggatggc aagatcctgg
     2761 tatcggtctg cgattccgac tcgtccaaca tcaatacaac ctattaattt cccctcgtca
     2821 aaaataaggt tatcaagtga gaaatcacca tgagtgacga ctgaatccgg tgagaatggc
     2881 aaaagtttat gcatttcttt ccagacttgt tcaacaggcc agccattacg ctcgtcatca
     2941 aaatcactcg catcaaccaa accgttattc attcgtgatt gcgcctgagc gagacgaaat
     3001 acgcgatcgc tgttaaaagg acaattacaa acaggaatcg aatgcaaccg gcgcaggaac
     3061 actgccagcg catcaacaat attttcacct gaatcaggat attcttctaa tacctggaat
     3121 gctgttttcc cggggatcgc agtggtgagt aaccatgcat catcaggagt acggataaaa
     3181 tgcttgatgg tcggaagagg cataaattcc gtcagccagt ttagtctgac catctcatct
     3241 gtaacatcat tggcaacgct acctttgcca tgtttcagaa acaactctgg cgcatcgggc
     3301 ttcccataca atcgatagat tgtcgcacct gattgcccga cattatcgcg agcccattta
     3361 tacccatata aatcagcatc catgttggaa tttaatcgcg gcctagagca agacgtttcc
     3421 cgttgaatat ggctcataac accccttgta ttactgttta tgtaagcaga cagttttatt
     3481 gttcatgacc aaaatccctt aacgtgagtt ttcgttccac tgagcgtcag accccgtaga
     3541 aaagatcaaa ggatcttctt gagatccttt ttttctgcgc gtaatctgct gcttgcaaac
     3601 aaaaaaacca ccgctaccag cggtggtttg tttgccggat caagagctac caactctttt
     3661 tccgaaggta actggcttca gcagagcgca gataccaaat actgtccttc tagtgtagcc
     3721 gtagttaggc caccacttca agaactctgt agcaccgcct acatacctcg ctctgctaat
     3781 cctgttacca gtggctgctg ccagtggcga taagtcgtgt cttaccgggt tggactcaag
     3841 acgatagtta ccggataagg cgcagcggtc gggctgaacg gggggttcgt gcacacagcc
     3901 cagcttggag cgaacgacct acaccgaact gagataccta cagcgtgagc tatgagaaag
     3961 cgccacgctt cccgaaggga gaaaggcgga caggtatccg gtaagcggca gggtcggaac
     4021 aggagagcgc acgagggagc ttccaggggg aaacgcctgg tatctttata gtcctgtcgg
     4081 gtttcgccac ctctgacttg agcgtcgatt tttgtgatgc tcgtcagggg ggcggagcct
     4141 atggaaaaac gccagcaacg cggccttttt acggttcctg gccttttgct ggccttttgc
     4201 tcacatgttc tttcctgcgt tatcccctga ttctgtggat aaccgtatta ccgcctttga
     4261 gtgagctgat accgctcgcc gcagccgaac gaccgagcgc agcgagtcag tgagcgagga
     4321 agcggaagag cgcctgatgc ggtattttct ccttacgcat ctgtgcggta tttcacaccg
     4381 caatggtgca ctctcagtac aatctgctct gatgccgcat agttaagcca gtatacactc
     4441 cgctatcgct acgtgactgg gtcatggctg cgccccgaca cccgccaaca cccgctgacg
     4501 cgccctgacg ggcttgtctg ctcccggcat ccgcttacag acaagctgtg accgtctccg
     4561 ggagctgcat gtgtcagagg ttttcaccgt catcaccgaa acgcgcgagg cagctgcggt
     4621 aaagctcatc agcgtggtcg tgaagcgatt cacagatgtc tgcctgttca tccgcgtcca
     4681 gctcgttgag tttctccaga agcgttaatg tctggcttct gataaagcgg gccatgttaa
     4741 gggcggtttt ttcctgtttg gtcactgatg cctccgtgta agggggattt ctgttcatgg
     4801 gggtaatgat accgatgaaa cgagagagga tgctcacgat acgggttact gatgatgaac
     4861 atgcccggtt actggaacgt tgtgagggta aacaactggc ggtatggatg cggcgggacc
     4921 agagaaaaat cactcagggt caatgccagc gcttcgttaa tacagatgta ggtgttccac
     4981 agggtagcca gcagcatcct gcgatgcaga tccggaacat aatggtgcag ggcgctgact
     5041 tccgcgtttc cagactttac gaaacacgga aaccgaagac cattcatgtt gttgctcagg
     5101 tcgcagacgt tttgcagcag cagtcgcttc acgttcgctc gcgtatcggt gattcattct
     5161 gctaaccagt aaggcaaccc cgccagccta gccgggtcct caacgacagg agcacgatca
     5221 tgcgcacccg tggggccgcc atgccggcga taatggcctg cttctcgccg aaacgtttgg
     5281 tggcgggacc agtgacgaag gcttgagcga gggcgtgcaa gattccgaat accgcaagcg
     5341 acaggccgat catcgtcgcg ctccagcgaa agcggtcctc gccgaaaatg acccagagcg
     5401 ctgccggcac ctgtcctacg agttgcatga taaagaagac agtcataagt gcggcgacga
     5461 tagtcatgcc ccgcgcccac cggaaggagc tgactgggtt gaaggctctc aagggcatcg
     5521 gtcgagatcc cggtgcctaa tgagtgagct aacttacatt aattgcgttg cgctcactgc
     5581 ccgctttcca gtcgggaaac ctgtcgtgcc agctgcatta atgaatcggc caacgcgcgg
     5641 ggagaggcgg tttgcgtatt gggcgccagg gtggtttttc ttttcaccag tgagacgggc
     5701 aacagctgat tgcccttcac cgcctggccc tgagagagtt gcagcaagcg gtccacgctg
     5761 gtttgcccca gcaggcgaaa atcctgtttg atggtggtta acggcgggat ataacatgag
     5821 ctgtcttcgg tatcgtcgta tcccactacc gagatatccg caccaacgcg cagcccggac
     5881 tcggtaatgg cgcgcattgc gcccagcgcc atctgatcgt tggcaaccag catcgcagtg
     5941 ggaacgatgc cctcattcag catttgcatg gtttgttgaa aaccggacat ggcactccag
     6001 tcgccttccc gttccgctat cggctgaatt tgattgcgag tgagatattt atgccagcca
     6061 gccagacgca gacgcgccga gacagaactt aatgggcccg ctaacagcgc gatttgctgg
     6121 tgacccaatg cgaccagatg ctccacgccc agtcgcgtac cgtcttcatg ggagaaaata
     6181 atactgttga tgggtgtctg gtcagagaca tcaagaaata acgccggaac attagtgcag
     6241 gcagcttcca cagcaatggc atcctggtca tccagcggat agttaatgat cagcccactg
     6301 acgcgttgcg cgagaagatt gtgcaccgcc gctttacagg cttcgacgcc gcttcgttct
     6361 accatcgaca ccaccacgct ggcacccagt tgatcggcgc gagatttaat cgccgcgaca
     6421 atttgcgacg gcgcgtgcag ggccagactg gaggtggcaa cgccaatcag caacgactgt
     6481 ttgcccgcca gttgttgtgc cacgcggttg ggaatgtaat tcagctccgc catcgccgct
     6541 tccacttttt cccgcgtttt cgcagaaacg tggctggcct ggttcaccac gcgggaaacg
     6601 gtctgataag agacaccggc atactctgcg acatcgtata acgttactgg tttcacattc
     6661 accaccctga attgactctc ttccgggcgc tatcatgcca taccgcgaaa ggttttgcgc
     6721 cattcgatgg tgtccgggat ctcgacgctc tcccttatgc gactcctgca ttaggaagca
     6781 gcccagtagt aggttgaggc cgttgagcac cgccgccgca aggaatggtg catgcaagga
     6841 gatggcgccc aacagtcccc cggccacggg gcctgccacc atacccacgc cgaaacaagc
     6901 gctcatgagc ccgaagtggc gagcccgatc ttccccatcg gtgatgtcgg cgatataggc
     6961 gccagcaacc gcacctgtgg cgccggtgat gccggccacg atgcgtccgg cgtagagga
//
