[The description below was written by a language model from this plasmid's Addgene catalogue record and the feature table of its GenBank file.]
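Description:
1a. pETM11-SUMO-SNCA-GFP is a 7,019 bp bacterial expression plasmid built on the pETM11 backbone, a pET-style vector for T7-driven protein production in E. coli. It is selected with kanamycin through the aph(3')-Ia (KanR) gene and replicates from a ColE1/pMB1-type origin. The catalogue lists it as high copy, although the feature table also shows the pBR322 bom region and the rop gene, which normally restrains copy number. An f1 origin is present as well. The catalogue entry lists GFP under selectable markers, but here GFP is part of the expressed fusion rather than a selection gene.

The expression cassette consists of a T7 promoter followed directly by a lac operator, the phage T7 gene 10 ribosome binding site, and a T7 terminator. A plasmid-borne lacI gene under its own promoter supplies the repressor, so expression is IPTG-inducible in strains that provide T7 RNA polymerase. The reading frame begins with a 6xHis tag and a TEV protease site. According to the catalogue it continues through a SUMO tag and human alpha-synuclein (SNCA) fused to GFP, annotated as EGFP. The SUMO and SNCA segments are not annotated in the feature table but presumably occupy the unlabelled stretch between the TEV site and EGFP. A second 6xHis sequence is annotated downstream of EGFP, and the record does not say whether it is translated. The His tag is intended for purification and SUMO for better solubility, and both N-terminal tags can be cleaved off afterwards. The associated study concerns how C-terminal modification affects alpha-synuclein aggregation, so the plasmid serves to produce recombinant alpha-synuclein-GFP for such work.
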