Addgene plasmid #107292: 1a. pETM11-SUMO-SNCA-GFP
Purpose: Plasmid for the expression of the construct alpha-Synuclein-GFP, which contains N-terminal tags, which can be cleaved later: His-tag for purification and SUMO-tag for better solubility
Depositing lab: Dmytro Yushchenko. Depositing organization: Academy of Sciences of the Czech Republic. Publication: Modification of C Terminus Provides New Insights into the Mechanism of alpha-Synuclein Aggregation. Afitska K, Fucikova A, Shvadchak VV, Yushchenko DA. Biophys J. 2017 Nov 21;113(10):2182-2191. doi: 10.1016/j.bpj.2017.08.027. Epub 2017 Sep 20. PubMed 28939194.
Backbone
  Vector backbone: pETM11
  Vector type: Bacterial Expression
  Selectable markers: GFP
Growth in bacteria
  Bacterial resistance: Kanamycin, 50 μg/mL
  Growth temperature: 37°C
  Growth strain: DH5alpha
  Copy number: High Copy
Gene/Insert
  Gene/Insert name: SNCA-GFP
  Species: H. sapiens (human)
  Insert size (bp): 1170
  Entrez Gene: SNCA (a.k.a. NACP, PARK1, PARK4, PD1)
  Promoter: T7
  Tag / fusion protein: His-tag and SUMO-tag (N terminal on insert)
  Cloning method: Restriction Enzyme; 5′ cloning site unknown (unknown if destroyed); 3′ cloning site unknown (unknown if destroyed)
  Sequencing primers: 5′ T-7 primer; 3′ TATATACTGCTTGTTGCTGATGGCGTC
Terms and licenses: Academic/Nonprofit Terms; Industry Terms: Not Available to Industry
How to cite: 1a. pETM11-SUMO-SNCA-GFP was a gift from Dmytro Yushchenko (Addgene plasmid # 107292 ; http://n2t.net/addgene:107292 ; RRID:Addgene_107292)
