>Addgene plasmid #107292 | 1a. pETM11-SUMO-SNCA-GFP | depositor partial sequence | sequence record 202416 | SNCA-GFP gene
ATGGATGTATTCATGAAAGGACTTTCAAAGGCCAAGGAGGGAGTTGTGGCTGCTGCTGAGAAAACCAAAC
AGGGTGTGGCAGAAGCAGCAGGAAAGACAAAAGAG
[192 nt withheld, positions 106-297]
TTGGGCAAGAATGAAGAAGGAGCCCCACAGGAAGGAATTCTGGAAGATATGCCTGTGGATCCTGACAATG
AGGCTTATGAAATGCCTTCTGAGGAAGGGTATCAAGACTACGAACCTGAAGCCCATATGGCTAGCGGCGG
CTCTGGTGGCGGCTCTGGTGTGAGCAAGGGCGAGGAGCTGTTCACCGGGGTGGTGCCCATCCTGGTCGAG
CTGGACGGCGACGTAAACGGCCACAAGTTCAGCGTGTCCGGCGAGGGCGAGGGCGATGCCACCTACGGCA
AGCTGACCCTGAAGTTCATCTGCACCACCGGCAAGCTGCCCGTGCCCTGGCCCACCCTCGTGACCACCCT
GACCTACGGCGTGCAGTGCTTCAGCCGCTACCCCGACCACATGAAGCAGCACGACTTCTTCAAGTCCGCC
ATGCCCGAAGGCTACGTCCAGGAGCGCACCATCTTCTTCAAGGACGACGGCAACTACAAGACCCGCGCCG
AGGTGAAGTTCGAGGGCGACACCCTGGTGAACCGCATCGAGCTGAAGGGCATCGACTTCAAGGAGGACGG
CAACATCCTGGGGCACAAGCTGGAGTACAACTACAACAGCCACAACGTCTATATCATGGCCGACAAGCAG
AAGAACGGCATCAAGGTGAACTTCAAGATCCGCCACAACATCGAGGACGGCAGCGTGCAGCTCGCCGACC
ACTACCAGCAGAACACCCCCATCGGCGACGGCCCCGTGCTGCTGCCCGACAACCACTACCTGAGCACCCA
GTCCGCCCTGAGCAAAGACCCCAACGAGAAGCGCGATCACATGGTCCTGCTGGAGTTCGTGACCGCCGCC
GGGATCACTCTCGGCATGGACGAGCTCTACAAGTGA
