>Addgene plasmid #107292 | 1a. pETM11-SUMO-SNCA-GFP | depositor partial sequence | sequence record 202417 | ORF for expression
ATGAAACATCACCATCACCATCACCCCATGAGCGATTACGACATCCCCACTACTGAGAATCTTTATTTTC
AGGGCGCCATGGGCAACGATCACATTAACCTGAAAGTGGCCGGTCAAGACGGTAGCGTAGTCCAGTTTAA
AATCAAACGCCACACCCCTCTGTCGAAACTGATGAAAGCCTATTGTGAACGCCAAGGTCTGTCTATGCGT
CAGATCCGTTTTCGCTTCGATGGACAGCCGATTAACGAAACCGACACTCCAGCACAGCTGGAAATGGAAG
ATGAGGACACCATTGACGTGTTCCAGCAACAGACCGGTGGATCCATGGATGTATTCATGAAAGGACTTTC
AAAGGCCAAGGAGGGAGTTGTGGCTGCTGCTGAGAAAACCAAACAGGGTGTGGCAGAAGCAGCAGGAAAG
ACAAAAGAG
[192 nt withheld, positions 430-621]
TTGGGCAAGAATGAAGAAGGAGCCCCACAGGAAGGAATTCTGGAAGATATGCCTGTGGATCCTGACAATG
AGGCTTATGAAATGCCTTCTGAGGAAGGGTATCAAGACTACGAACCTGAAGCCCATATGGCTAGCGGCGG
CTCTGGTGGCGGCTCTGGTGTGAGCAAGGGCGAGGAGCTGTTCACCGGGGTGGTGCCCATCCTGGTCGAG
CTGGACGGCGACGTAAACGGCCACAAGTTCAGCGTGTCCGGCGAGGGCGAGGGCGATGCCACCTACGGCA
AGCTGACCCTGAAGTTCATCTGCACCACCGGCAAGCTGCCCGTGCCCTGGCCCACCCTCGTGACCACCCT
GACCTACGGCGTGCAGTGCTTCAGCCGCTACCCCGACCACATGAAGCAGCACGACTTCTTCAAGTCCGCC
ATGCCCGAAGGCTACGTCCAGGAGCGCACCATCTTCTTCAAGGACGACGGCAACTACAAGACCCGCGCCG
AGGTGAAGTTCGAGGGCGACACCCTGGTGAACCGCATCGAGCTGAAGGGCATCGACTTCAAGGAGGACGG
CAACATCCTGGGGCACAAGCTGGAGTACAACTACAACAGCCACAACGTCTATATCATGGCCGACAAGCAG
AAGAACGGCATCAAGGTGAACTTCAAGATCCGCCACAACATCGAGGACGGCAGCGTGCAGCTCGCCGACC
ACTACCAGCAGAACACCCCCATCGGCGACGGCCCCGTGCTGCTGCCCGACAACCACTACCTGAGCACCCA
GTCCGCCCTGAGCAAAGACCCCAACGAGAAGCGCGATCACATGGTCCTGCTGGAGTTCGTGACCGCCGCC
GGGATCACTCTCGGCATGGACGAGCTCTACAAGTGA
